>Addgene plasmid #125924 | III_pAAV-ProB4-CatCh-GFP-WPRE | addgene full sequence | sequence record 258117 | Addgene NGS Result
CCTGCAGGCAGCTGCGCGCTCGCTCGCTCACTGAGGCCGCCCGGGCGTCGGGCGACCTTTGGTCGCCCGG
CCTCAGTGAGCGAGCGAGCGCGCAGAGAGGGAGTGGCCAACTCCATCACTAGGGGTTCCTGCGGCCGCAC
GCGTGTTCTTTGGGTTCCATATTTTCCTCATTCCCCTTCAAGTCTAGCTGGATTGCAAAGTTAAGCTTAT
GATTATGAATAAAAACTATTGAGTATATTTTCAAGGAAATAGTGACTTACCTTTTAAGGTCACTTCCTGC
TCTTTCATCTGACCCAGAAACACTGAATAATAAAGCCATCATTTGTTGAATGACCACTGTGTAATTTTTA
TTTAGAACTCTAATGTTGGTAATCTGCTTGGGGCTGTGGGTTAAGAATCTTTGGGTTGCTTGAGGAAATG
CACTTAATTAAAATAAACATTAAACTTTTCCACACTGGCCTTTGTCTCCCCCTGGCGGATCCTAGCAACA
GATACCAGCAAGTTGTCTTACTTGGTATTTAGGGCAATGTGATGCAGCCCTAACCCAAAGTGTTGTCACA
CCAAACCCTTCACACCCAAGAGGATGTTTCGCTCTGAAGTCATCAGCTCTAACAAATATTTGTAAGTAAA
CAGGTTTTTCTTTAAGGAGGCCTTCATTTGTAACCAACACCATGCTCTCCTTTTTCGCTCTCTGAAGTCA
TCAGCTCTAAAGGAAATCAATCTCAATGCCCTATTATACCCTGATCTCTGGCCTTTGGAGGGGCTGTTCA
AAGATTCTCTGAGGACTTATAGGCTAATAAGGTTGAGGATTTTGTGATTTAAAGAACTCCTTAATCCACT
GCTTCCTGCCTACCATAAGCCAAGGCCACCCTTGCCTTTTTTTTTCTTATCCCCTGCTGAACCTGAAAAA
CCCTCTCTTTTCTACAGTTTTCTGTTCCCAGGCCCCAAGTACAGTTAAACAATTCAACTCAACTTGTTTA
ATCCTCTCGTCTTAAATTATTCACATTGCCAAGTATTTCAACAGAATGTACTGGCAAGTTCATAAACAGA
GTGCAAATCACCCAAGCAGAAGTAATTTACTGCTTTTAAGTCAAAGCCCTGCTTAGCTAGGGAGTCAGCT
GTAGGAATTAACCAGAACAAAATCCTGATTAAACAGCTAATCGGTTCTACTCCGCTAACCCAGTGGCCTG
AGCAAATCACAAGGAGGATTGGTTCCTTGCATCTGGTTTGGGCACCGCCCACCTGGAACCCTAGGGGCGG
GGCCGCTTAAGTGGCAGGAGGGATATATATCAGGATGCAAAAGACCCTGCCAACTGGAAAAATAAGAAGG
CAGCAGCTTTGGATTTTCCACTCATGGAAGAGGGGAGGAAAGGGCAGAGGGTGGGGGCTTCCTTGGGAAG
CTTGGGATGAGTCACCACGGGATTGGGGAGTGGAGGGTGGATAGGATATGGAGAAGGGTGGAGATCCGCC
ACCATGGATTATGGAGGCGCCCTGAGTGCCGTTGGGCGCGAGCTGCTATTTGTAACGAACCCAGTAGTCG
TCAATGGCTCTGTACTTGTGCCTGAGGACCAGTGTTACTGCGCGGGCTGGATTGAGTCGCGTGGCACAAA
CGGTGCCCAAACGGCGTCGAACGTGCTGCAATGGCTTGCTGCTGGCTTCTCCATCCTACTGCTTATGTTT
TACGCCTACCAAACATGGAAGTCAACCTGCGGCTGGGAGGAGATCTATGTGTGCGCTATCGAGATGGTCA
AGGTGATTCTCGAGTTCTTCTTCGAGTTTAAGAACCCGTCCATGCTGTATCTAGCCACAGGCCACCGCGT
CCAGTGGTTGCGTTACGCCGAGTGGCTTCTCACCTGCCCGGTCATTTGCATTCACCTGTCAAACCTGACG
GGCTTGTCCAACGACTACAGCAGGCGCACCATGGGTCTGCTTGTGTCTGATATTGGCACAATTGTGTGGG
GCGCCACTTCCGCCATGGCCACCGGATACGTCAAGGTCATCTTCTTCTGCCTGGGTCTGTGTTATGGTGC
TAACACGTTCTTTCACGCTGCCAAGGCCTACATCGAGGGTTACCACACCGTGCCGAAGGGCCGGTGTCGC
CAGGTGGTGACTGGCATGGCTTGGCTCTTCTTCGTATCATGGGGTATGTTCCCCATCCTGTTCATCCTCG
GCCCCGAGGGCTTCGGCGTCCTGAGCGTGTACGGCTCCACCGTCGGCCACACCATCATTGACCTGATGTC
GAAGAACTGCTGGGGTCTGCTCGGCCACTACCTGCGCGTGCTGATCCACGAGCATATCCTCATCCACGGC
GACATTCGCAAGACCACCAAATTGAACATTGGTGGCACTGAGATTGAGGTCGAGACGCTGGTGGAGGACG
AGGCCGAGGCTGGCGCGGTACCCATGGTGAGCAAGGGCGAGGAGCTGTTCACCGGGGTGGTGCCCATCCT
GGTCGAGCTGGACGGCGACGTAAACGGCCACAAGTTCAGCGTGTCCGGCGAGGGCGAGGGCGATGCCACC
TACGGCAAGCTGACCCTGAAGTTCATCTGCACCACCGGCAAGCTGCCCGTGCCCTGGCCCACCCTCGTGA
CCACCCTGACCTACGGCGTGCAGTGCTTCAGCCGCTACCCCGACCACATGAAGCAGCACGACTTCTTCAA
GTCCGCCATGCCCGAAGGCTACGTCCAGGAGCGCACCATCTTCTTCAAGGACGACGGCAACTACAAGACC
CGCGCCGAGGTGAAGTTCGAGGGCGACACCCTGGTGAACCGCATCGAGCTGAAGGGCATCGACTTCAAGG
AGGACGGCAACATCCTGGGGCACAAGCTGGAGTACAACTACAACAGCCACAACGTCTATATCATGGCCGA
CAAGCAGAAGAACGGCATCAAGGTGAACTTCAAGATCCGCCACAACATCGAGGACGGCAGCGTGCAGCTC
GCCGACCACTACCAGCAGAACACCCCCATCGGCGACGGCCCCGTGCTGCTGCCCGACAACCACTACCTGA
GCACCCAGTCCGCCCTGAGCAAAGACCCCAACGAGAAGCGCGATCACATGGTCCTGCTGGAGTTCGTGAC
CGCCGCCGGGATCACTCTCGGCATGGACGAGCTGTACAAGTGATAAGAATTCGATATCAAGCTTATCGAT
AATCAACCTCTGGATTACAAAATTTGTGAAAGATTGACTGGTATTCTTAACTATGTTGCTCCTTTTACGC
TATGTGGATACGCTGCTTTAATGCCTTTGTATCATGCTATTGCTTCCCGTATGGCTTTCATTTTCTCCTC
CTTGTATAAATCCTGGTTGCTGTCTCTTTATGAGGAGTTGTGGCCCGTTGTCAGGCAACGTGGCGTGGTG
TGCACTGTGTTTGCTGACGCAACCCCCACTGGTTGGGGCATTGCCACCACCTGTCAGCTCCTTTCCGGGA
CTTTCGCTTTCCCCCTCCCTATTGCCACGGCGGAACTCATCGCCGCCTGCCTTGCCCGCTGCTGGACAGG
GGCTCGGCTGTTGGGCACTGACAATTCCGTGGTGTTGTCGGGGAAATCATCGTCCTTTCCTTGGCTGCTC
GCCTATGTTGCCACCTGGATTCTGCGCGGGACGTCCTTCTGCTACGTCCCTTCGGCCCTCAATCCAGCGG
ACCTTCCTTCCCGCGGCCTGCTGCCGGCTCTGCGGCCTCTTCCGCGTCTTCGCCTTCGCCCTCAGACGAG
TCGGATCTCCCTTTGGGCCGCCTCCCCGCATCGATACCGAGCGCTGCTCGAGAGATCTACGGGTGGCATC
CCTGTGACCCCTCCCCAGTGCCTCTCCTGGCCCTGGAAGTTGCCACTCCAGTGCCCACCAGCCTTGTCCT
AATAAAATTAAGTTGCATCATTTTGTCTGACTAGGTGTCCTTCTATAATATTATGGGGTGGAGGGGGGTG
GTATGGAGCAAGGGGCAAGTTGGGAAGACAACCTGTAGGGCCTGCGGGGTCTATTGGGAACCAAGCTGGA
GTGCAGTGGCACAATCTTGGCTCACTGCAATCTCCGCCTCCTGGGTTCAAGCGATTCTCCTGCCTCAGCC
TCCCGAGTTGTTGGGATTCCAGGCATGCATGACCAGGCTCAGCTAATTTTTGTTTTTTTGGTAGAGACGG
GGTTTCACCATATTGGCCAGGCTGGTCTCCAACTCCTAATCTCAGGTGATCTACCCACCTTGGCCTCCCA
AATTGCTGGGATTACAGGCGTGAACCACTGCTCCCTTCCCTGTCCTTCTGATTTTGTAGGTAACCACGTG
CGGACCGAGCGGCCGCAGGAACCCCTAGTGATGGAGTTGGCCACTCCCTCTCTGCGCGCTCGCTCGCTCA
CTGAGGCCGGGCGACCAAAGGTCGCCCGACGCCCGGGCTTTGCCCGGGCGGCCTCAGTGAGCGAGCGAGC
GCGCAGCTGCCTGCAGGGGCGCCTGATGCGGTATTTTCTCCTTACGCATCTGTGCGGTATTTCACACCGC
ATA
[95 nt withheld, positions 4484-4578]
T
[46 nt withheld, positions 4580-4625]
C
[141 nt withheld, positions 4627-4767]
CCTTTGACGTTGGAGTCCACGTTCTTT
[37 nt withheld, positions 4795-4831]
ACTCTATCTCGGGCTATTCTTTTGATTTATAAGGGATTTTGCCGATTTCGGTCTATTGGTTAAAAAATGA
GCTGATTTAACAAAAATTTAACGCGAATTTTAACAAAATATTAACGTTTACAATTTTATGGTGCACTCTC
AGTACAATCTGCTCTGATGCCGCATAGTTAAGCCAGCCCCGACACCCGCCAACACCCGCTGACGCGCCCT
GACGGGCTTGTCTGCTCCCGGCATCCGCTTACAGACAAGCTGTGACCGTCTCCGGGAGCTGCATGTGTCA
GAGGTTTTCACCGTCATCACCGAAACGCGCGAGACGAAAGGGCCTCGTGATACGCCTATTTTTATAGGTT
AATGTCATGATAATAATGGTTTCTTAGACGTCAGGTGGCACTTTTCGGGGAAATGTGCGCGGAACCCCTA
TTTGTTTATTTTTCTAAATACATTCAAATATGTATCCGCTCATGAGACAATAACCCTGATAAATGCTTCA
ATAATATTGAAAAAGGAAGAGTATGAGTATTCAACATTTCCGTGTCGCCCTTATTCCCTTTTTTGCGGCA
TTTTGCCTTCCTGTTTTTGCTCACCCAGAAACGCTGGTGAAAGTAAAAGATGCTGAAGATCAGTTGGGTG
CACGAGTGGGTTACATCGAACTGGATCTCAACAGCGGTAAGATCCTTGAGAGTTTTCGCCCCGAAGAACG
TTTTCCAATGATGAGCACTTTTAAAGTTCTGCTATGTGGCGCGGTATTATCCCGTATTGACGCCGGGCAA
GAGCAACTCGGTCGCCGCATACACTATTCTCAGAATGACTTGGTTGAGTACTCACCAGTCACAGAAAAGC
ATCTTACGGATGGCATGACAGTAAGAGAATTATGCAGTGCTGCCATAACCATGAGTGATAACACTGCGGC
CAACTTACTTCTGACAACGATCGGAGGACCGAAGGAGCTAACCGCTTTTTTGCACAACATGGGGGATCAT
GTAACTCGCCTTGATCGTTGGGAACCGGAGCTGAATGAAGCCATACCAAACGACGAGCGTGACACCACGA
TGCCTGTAGCAATGGCAACAACGTTGCGCAAACTATTAACTGGCGAACTACTTACTCTAGCTTCCCGGCA
ACAATTAATAGACTGGATGGAGGCGGATAAAGTTGCAGGACCACTTCTGCGCTCGGCCCTTCCGGCTGGC
TGGTTTATTGCTGATAAATCTGGAGCCGGTGAGCGTGGGTCTCGCGGTATCATTGCAGCACTGGGGCCAG
ATGGTAAGCCCTCCCGTATCGTAGTTATCTACACGACGGGGAGTCAGGCAACTATGGATGAACGAAATAG
ACAGATCGCTGAGATAGGTGCCTCACTGATTAAGCATTGGTAACTGTCAGACCAAGTTTACTCATATATA
CTTTAGATTGATTTAAAACTTCATTTTTAATTTAAAAGGATCTAGGTGAAGATCCTTTTTGATAATCTCA
TGACCAAAATCCCTTAACGTGAGTTTTCGTTCCACTGAGCGTCAGACCCCGTAGAAAAGATCAAAGGATC
TTCTTGAGATCCTTTTTTTCTGCGCGTAATCTGCTGCTTGCAAACAAAAAAACCACCGCTACCAGCGGTG
GTTTGTTTGCCGGATCAAGAGCTACCAACTCTTTTTCCGAAGGTAACTGGCTTCAGCAGAGCGCAGATAC
CAAATACTGTTCTTCTAGTGTAGCCGTAGTTAGGCCACCACTTCAAGAACTCTGTAGCACCGCCTACATA
CCTCGCTCTGCTAATCCTGTTACCAGTGGCTGCTGCCAGTGGCGATAAGTCGTGTCTTACCGGGTTGGAC
TCAAGACGATAGTTACCGGATAAGGCGCAGCGGTCGGGCTGAACGGGGGGTTCGTGCACACAGCCCAGCT
TGGAGCGAACGACCTACACCGAACTGAGATACCTACAGCGTGAGCTATGAGAAAGCGCCACGCTTCCCGA
AGGGAGAAAGGCGGACAGGTATCCGGTAAGCGGCAGGGTCGGAACAGGAGAGCGCACGAGGGAGCTTCCA
GGGGGAAACGCCTGGTATCTTTATAGTCCTGTCGGGTTTCGCCACCTCTGACTTGAGCGTCGATTTTTGT
GATGCTCGTCAGGGGGGCGGAGCCTATGGAAAAACGCCAGCAACGCGGCCTTTTTACGGTTCCTGGCCTT
TTGCTGGCCTTTTGCTCACATGT
Features (pLannotate 1.2.2; 15 found; start..end, strand, type, name):
     12..39      +  repeat_region  AAV2 ITR (fragment): inverted terminal repeat of adeno-associated virus serotype 2 inverted
     68..95      +  repeat_region  AAV2 ITR (fragment): inverted terminal repeat of adeno-associated virus serotype 2 inverted
   1474..2399    +  CDS            ChR2 (fragment): N-terminal fragment of channelrhodopsin-2 from the alga Chlamydomonas reinhardtii (Nagel et al., 2003) blue light-activated cation channel
   2404..3120    +  CDS            EGFP: EGFP is a basic (constitutively fluorescent) green fluorescent protein published in 1996, derived from Aequorea victoria. It is reported to be a rapidly-maturing weak dimer with moderate acid sensitivity.
   3127..3151    +  misc_feature   MCS (fragment): pBluescript multiple cloning site
   3151..3739    +  misc_feature   WPRE: woodchuck hepatitis virus posttranscriptional regulatory element
   3771..4247    +  polyA_signal   hGH poly(A) signal: human growth hormone polyadenylation signal
   4287..4427    +  repeat_region  AAV2 ITR: inverted terminal repeat of adeno-associated virus serotype 2 inverted
   4432..4483    -  misc_feature   bom (fragment): basis of mobility region from pBR322
   4502..4957    +  rep_origin     f1 ori (sequence partly withheld): f1 bacteriophage origin of replication; arrow indicates direction of (+) strand synthesis
   4958..5007    -  misc_feature   bom (fragment): basis of mobility region from pBR322
   5109..5144    -  CDS            rop (fragment): Rop protein, which maintains plasmids at low copy number; rop
   5239..5343    +  promoter       AmpR promoter: bla
   5344..6204    +  CDS            AmpR: β-lactamase; bla; confers resistance to ampicillin, carbenicillin, and related antibiotics
   6375..6963    +  rep_origin     ori: high-copy-number ColE1/pMB1/pBR322/pUC origin of replication
