[The description below was written by a language model from this plasmid's Addgene catalogue record and pLannotate feature annotations shown in this document.]
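Description:
III_pAAV-ProB4-CatCh-GFP-WPRE is an adeno-associated virus transfer plasmid built on a pAAV backbone, about 7 kb in the sequenced record. It is designed to be packaged into recombinant AAV for gene delivery to the retina. In bacteria it is maintained as a high-copy plasmid through a ColE1/pUC-type origin and selected with ampicillin via the β-lactamase gene and its native promoter. An f1 phage origin is also present in the backbone. The expression cassette is flanked by AAV2 inverted terminal repeats, which provide the cis signals for genome replication and encapsidation. The downstream ITR is annotated in full, whereas only two short fragments were detected at the upstream end. This may reflect the difficulty of sequencing or annotating these structured repeats, or a partial deletion in the ITR.

The payload is CatCh-GFP, a synthetic fusion of channelrhodopsin-2 carrying the L132C substitution to EGFP. The ChR2 portion corresponds to the N-terminal fragment of the Chlamydomonas reinhardtii blue-light-gated cation channel, and EGFP follows it closely downstream, so expressing cells can be both light-activated and identified by fluorescence. Expression is driven by ProB4, a synthetic promoter. It is not annotated in the feature table but presumably occupies the unannotated region between the upstream ITR and the ChR2 coding sequence. A WPRE downstream of EGFP enhances transcript stability and expression, and a human growth hormone polyadenylation signal terminates the transcript. The plasmid belongs to a collection of synthetic-promoter AAVs intended to target expression to particular neuronal and glial cell types in mouse, non-human primate and human retina. The record does not state which cell type ProB4 targets.
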