Addgene plasmid #125924: III_pAAV-ProB4-CatCh-GFP-WPRE
Purpose: Targeting expression to neuronal and glial cell types in mice, non-human primates, and human retina
Depositing lab: Botond Roska. Depositing organization: Friedrich Miescher Institute for Biomedical Research. Publication: Targeting neuronal and glial cell types with synthetic promoter AAVs in mice, non-human primates and humans. Juttner J, Szabo A, Gross-Scherf B, Morikawa RK, Rompani SB, Hantz P, Szikra T, Esposti F, Cowan CS, Bharioke A, Patino-Alvarez CP, Keles O, Kusnyerik A, Azoulay T, Hartl D, Krebs AR, Schubeler D, Hajdu RI, Lukats A, Nemeth J, Nagy ZZ, Wu KC, Wu RH, Xiang L, Fang XL, Jin ZB, Goldblum D, Hasler PW, Scholl HPN, Krol J, Roska B. Nat Neurosci. 2019 Jul 8. pii: 10.1038/s41593-019-0431-2. doi: 10.1038/s41593-019-0431-2. PubMed 31285614.
Backbone
  Vector backbone: pAAV
  Vector type: AAV
Growth in bacteria
  Bacterial resistance: Ampicillin, 100 μg/mL
  Growth temperature: 37°C
  Growth strain: NEB Stable
  Copy number: High Copy
Gene/Insert
  Gene/Insert name: CatCh-GFP (alt name: ChR2(L132C)-EGFP)
  Species: Synthetic
  Promoter: ProB4
  Cloning method: Restriction Enzyme; 5′ cloning site Unknown (unknown if destroyed); 3′ cloning site Unknown (unknown if destroyed)
Terms and licenses: Academic/Nonprofit Terms; Industry Terms: Not Available to Industry
Depositor comments: Please visit https://www.biorxiv.org/content/early/2018/10/04/434720.full.pdf for BioRxiv preprint
How to cite: III_pAAV-ProB4-CatCh-GFP-WPRE was a gift from Botond Roska (Addgene plasmid # 125924 ; http://n2t.net/addgene:125924 ; RRID:Addgene_125924)
